Addgene plasmid #24037: RPL25-GFP (94)
Depositing lab: Michael Rout. Depositing organization: Rockefeller University.
Backbone
  Vector backbone: yEGFP3
  Backbone size w/o insert (bp): 5000
  Vector type: Yeast Expression
  Selectable markers: LEU2
Growth in bacteria
  Bacterial resistance: Ampicillin, 100 μg/mL
  Growth temperature: 37°C
  Growth strain: DH5alpha
  Copy number: Unknown
Gene/Insert
  Gene/Insert name: RPL25
  Species: S. cerevisiae (budding yeast)
  Entrez Gene: RPL25 (a.k.a. YOL127W)
  Tag / fusion protein: EGFP (C terminal on insert)
  Cloning method: Restriction Enzyme; 5′ cloning site EcoRI (unknown if destroyed); 3′ cloning site HindIII (unknown if destroyed)
  Sequencing primers: 5′ EGFP-N
Terms and licenses: Academic/Nonprofit Terms; Industry Terms: Not Available to Industry
Depositor comments: Entire RPL25 ORF inserted upstream of eGFP in EcoRI/HindIII of yEGFP3
How to cite: RPL25-GFP (94) was a gift from Michael Rout (Addgene plasmid # 24037 ; http://n2t.net/addgene:24037 ; RRID:Addgene_24037)
