[The description below was written by a language model from this plasmid's Addgene catalogue record.]
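Description:
RPL25-GFP (94) is a yeast expression plasmid built on the yEGFP3 backbone (about 5 kb without the insert) that encodes the Saccharomyces cerevisiae ribosomal protein gene RPL25 (YOL127W) fused to a green fluorescent protein. It is a shuttle construct: it is propagated in E. coli under ampicillin selection and maintained in budding yeast through the LEU2 auxotrophic marker, which allows selection in leu2 strains on medium lacking leucine. The record does not state the bacterial copy number, nor which yeast replication elements (centromeric or 2μ) the backbone carries.

According to the depositor's notes, the entire RPL25 open reading frame was inserted between the EcoRI and HindIII sites of yEGFP3, directly upstream of the GFP coding sequence, so that the fluorescent protein sits at the C terminus of Rpl25. Whether the cloning sites survived is not recorded. The tag is listed as EGFP, while the backbone name suggests the yeast-optimised yEGFP3 variant; the record does not resolve this. The promoter driving the fusion is also not stated, and no feature table is available to clarify the regulatory elements or terminator.

Rpl25 is a component of the large (60S) ribosomal subunit, and fluorescently tagged versions of it are commonly used as live-cell reporters for the localisation, nuclear import and assembly, and nuclear export of the large subunit. A use of that kind would be in keeping with this construct, although the record itself does not describe a specific intended application.
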