>Addgene plasmid #24037 | RPL25-GFP (94) | addgene partial sequence | sequence record 29832 | 24037 with GFP-R
TTTTAATAAAGCTTGTAATGTAACCGATTCTGTTAGCAATGTCCAAAGCATCGTAGTCAGCAGTCAATCT
AACGTAAGCCTTCTTGGTACCGTTTGGTCTAACCAAAGTGTTAACCTTCAATACGTCAACTTCGTATAAT
TCCTTGACGGCCTTCTTGATTTGGTATTTGTTAGCTTTCATGGAAACTTGGAAAACCAAAATGTTACCAT
CTTCAACCTTCTTCATAGCGGTTTCAGAAGTGATTGGTTGCTCAATGACCTTGTATGAGTCCAATCTGTT
GTAATGTGGAACAGCCTTGGAAGCATATTTTGGAGCTCTAGCCAACTTCAAGGTCTTTGGTAGTCTGAAG
GTAGCAGAAGTTCTGACCTTCAAAGCCTTCTTACCATTAGTACCCTTAACGACAGCTTTCTTAGCGGCAG
TAGCCTTAGCAGATGGAGCCATTTTGGAATTCCTGTATGTGTTTTTTGTAGTTATAGATTTAAGCAAGAA
AAGAATACAAACAAAAAATT
